>Addgene plasmid #182045 | pCDH1-CMV-HT-LC3-SV40-Hygro | addgene full sequence | sequence record 357584 | Addgene NGS Result
ACGCGTGTAGTCTTATGCAATACTCTTGTAGTCTTGCAACATGGTAACGATGAGTTAGCAACATGCCTTA
CAAGGAGAGAAAAAGCACCGTGCATGCCGATTGGTGGAAGTAAGGTGGTACGATCGTGCCTTATTAGGAA
GGCAACAGACGGGTCTGACATGGATTGGACGAACCACTGAATTGCCGCATTGCAGAGATATTGTATTTAA
GTGCCTAGCTCGATACATAAACGGGTCTCTCTGGTTAGACCAGATCTGAGCCTGGGAGCTCTCTGGCTAA
CTAGGGAACCCACTGCTTAAGCCTCAATAAAGCTTGCCTTGAGTGCTTCAAGTAGTGTGTGCCCGTCTGT
TGTGTGACTCTGGTAACTAGAGATCCCTCAGACCCTTTTAGTCAGTGTGGAAAATCTCTAGCAGTGGCGC
CCGAACAGGGACTTGAAAGCGAAAGGGAAACCAGAGGAGCTCTCTCGACGCAGGACTCGGCTTGCTGAAG
CGCGCACGGCAAGAGGCGAGGGGCGGCGACTGGTGAGTACGCCAAAAATTTTGACTAGCGGAGGCTAGAA
GGAGAGAGATGGGTGCGAGAGCGTCAGTATTAAGCGGGGGAGAATTAGATCGCGATGGGAAAAAATTCGG
TTAAGGCCAGGGGGAAAGAAAAAATATAAATTAAAACATATAGTATGGGCAAGCAGGGAGCTAGAACGAT
TCGCAGTTAATCCTGGCCTGTTAGAAACATCAGAAGGCTGTAGACAAATACTGGGACAGCTACAACCATC
CCTTCAGACAGGATCAGAAGAACTTAGATCATTATATAATACAGTAGCAACCCTCTATTGTGTGCATCAA
AGGATAGAGATAAAAGACACCAAGGAAGCTTTAGACAAGATAGAGGAAGAGCAAAACAAAAGTAAGACCA
CCGCACAGCAAGCGGCCACTGATCTTCAGACCTGGAGGAGGAGATATGAGGGACAATTGGAGAAGTGAAT
TATATAAATATAAAGTAGTAAAAATTGAACCATTAGGAGTAGCACCCACCAAGGCAAAGAGAAGAGTGGT
GCAGAGAGAAAAAAGAGCAGTGGGAATAGGAGCTTTGTTCCTTGGGTTCTTGGGAGCAGCAGGAAGCACT
ATGGGCGCAGCGTCAATGACGCTGACGGTACAGGCCAGACAATTATTGTCTGGTATAGTGCAGCAGCAGA
ACAATTTGCTGAGGGCTATTGAGGCGCAACAGCATCTGTTGCAACTCACAGTCTGGGGCATCAAGCAGCT
CCAGGCAAGAATCCTGGCTGTGGAAAGATACCTAAAGGATCAACAGCTCCTGGGGATTTGGGGTTGCTCT
GGAAAACTCATTTGCACCACTGCTGTGCCTTGGAATGCTAGTTGGAGTAATAAATCTCTGGAACAGATTT
GGAATCACACGACCTGGATGGAGTGGGACAGAGAAATTAACAATTACACAAGCTTAATACACTCCTTAAT
TGAAGAATCGCAAAACCAGCAAGAAAAGAATGAACAAGAATTATTGGAATTAGATAAATGGGCAAGTTTG
TGGAATTGGTTTAACATAACAAATTGGCTGTGGTATATAAAATTATTCATAATGATAGTAGGAGGCTTGG
TAGGTTTAAGAATAGTTTTTGCTGTACTTTCTATAGTGAATAGAGTTAGGCAGGGATATTCACCATTATC
GTTTCAGACCCACCTCCCAACCCCGAGGGGACCCGACAGGCCCGAAGGAATAGAAGAAGAAGGTGGAGAG
AGAGACAGAGACAGATCCATTCGATTAGTGAACGGATCTCGACGGTATCGGTTAACTTTTAAAAGAAAAG
GGGGGATTGGGGGGTACAGTGCAGGGGAAAGAATAGTAGACATAATAGCAACAGACATACAAACTAAAGA
ATTACAAAAACAAATTACAAAATTCAAAATTTTATCGATACTAGTATTATGCCCAGTACATGACCTTATG
GGACTTTCCTACTTGGCAGTACATCTACGTATTAGTCATCGCTATTACCATGGTGATGCGGTTTTGGCAG
TACATCAATGGGCGTGGATAGCGGTTTGACTCACGGGGATTTCCAAGTCTCCACCCCATTGACGTCAATG
GGAGTTTGTTTTGGCACCAAAATCAACGGGACTTTCCAAAATGTCGTAACAACTCCGCCCCATTGACGCA
AATGGGCGGTAGGCGTGTACGGTGGGAGGTTTATATAAGCAGAGCTCGTTTAGTGAACCGTCAGATCGCC
TGGAGACGCCATCCACGCTGTTTTGACCTCCATAGAAGATTCTAGAGCTAGCGCCACCATGGCAGAAATC
GGTACTGGCTTTCCATTCGACCCCCATTATGTGGAAGTCCTGGGCGAGCGCATGCACTACGTCGATGTTG
GTCCGCGCGATGGCACCCCTGTGCTGTTCCTGCACGGTAACCCGACCTCCTCCTACGTGTGGCGCAACAT
CATCCCGCATGTTGCACCGACCCATCGCTGCATTGCTCCAGACCTGATCGGTATGGGCAAATCCGACAAA
CCAGACCTGGGTTATTTCTTCGACGACCACGTCCGCTTCATGGATGCCTTCATCGAAGCCCTGGGTCTGG
AAGAGGTCGTCCTGGTCATTCACGACTGGGGCTCCGCTCTGGGTTTCCACTGGGCCAAGCGCAATCCAGA
GCGCGTCAAAGGTATTGCATTTATGGAGTTCATCCGCCCTATCCCGACCTGGGACGAATGGCCAGAATTT
GCCCGCGAGACCTTCCAGGCCTTCCGCACCACCGACGTCGGCCGCAAGCTGATCATCGATCAGAACGTTT
TTATCGAGGGTACGCTGCCGATGGGTGTCGTCCGCCCGCTGACTGAAGTCGAGATGGACCATTACCGCGA
GCCGTTCCTGAATCCTGTTGACCGCGAGCCACTGTGGCGCTTCCCAAACGAGCTGCCAATCGCCGGTGAG
CCAGCGAACATCGTCGCGCTGGTCGAAGAATACATGGACTGGCTGCACCAGTCCCCTGTCCCGAAGCTGC
TGTTCTGGGGCACCCCAGGCGTTCTGATCCCACCGGCCGAAGCCGCTCGCCTGGCCAAAAGCCTGCCTAA
CTGCAAGGCTGTGGACATCGGCCCGGGTCTGAATCTGCTGCAAGAAGACAACCCGGACCTGATCGGCAGC
GAGATCGCGCGCTGGCTGTCGACGCTCGAGATTTCCGGCGAGCCAACCACTGAGGATCTGTACTTTCAGA
GCGATAACGCGATCGCCGTCGCGAAGGAATTCGGTACCATGCCGTCGGAGAAGACCTTCAAGCAGCGCCG
CACCTTCGAACAAAGAGTAGAAGATGTCCGACTTATTCGAGAGCAGCATCCAACCAAAATCCCGGTGATA
ATAGAACGATACAAGGGTGAGAAGCAGCTTCCTGTTCTGGATAAAACAAAGTTCCTTGTACCTGACCATG
TCAACATGAGTGAGCTCATCAAGATAATTAGAAGGCGCTTACAGCTCAATGCTAATCAGGCCTTCTTCCT
GTTGGTGAACGGACACAGCATGGTCAGCGTCTCCACACCAATCTCAGAGGTGTATGAGAGTGAGAAAGAT
GAAGATGGATTCCTGTACATGGTCTATGCCTCCCAGGAGACGTTCGGGATGAAATTGTCAGTGTAGGGAT
CCCAGTGTGGTGGTACGTAGGAATTCGCCAGCACAGTGGTCGACCCTGTGGAATGTGTGTCAGTTAGGGT
GTGGAAAGTCCCCAGGCTCCCCAGCAGGCAGAAGTATGCAAAGCATGCATCTCAATTAGTCAGCAACCAG
GTGTGGAAAGTCCCCAGGCTCCCCAGCAGGCAGAAGTATGCAAAGCATGCATCTCAATTAGTCAGCAACC
ATAGTCCCGCCCCTAACTCCGCCCATCCCGCCCCTAACTCCGCCCAGTTCCGCCCATTCTCCGCCCCATG
GCTGACTAATTTTTTTTATTTATGCAGAGGCCGAGGCCGCCTCGGCCTCTGAGCTATTCCAGAAGTAGTG
AGGAGGCTTTTTTGGAGGCCTAGGCTTTTGCAAAAAGCTTGCCAGCTGGGGCGCCCTCTGGTAAGGTTGG
GAAGCCCTGCAGATCTGATCCCGGGGGGCAATGAGATATGAAAAAGCCTGAACTCACCGCGACGTCTGTC
GAGAAGTTTCTGATCGAAAAGTTCGACAGCGTCTCCGACCTGATGCAGCTCTCGGAGGGCGAAGAATCTC
GTGCTTTCAGCTTCGATGTAGGAGGGCGTGGATATGTCCTGCGGGTAAATAGCTGCGCCGATGGTTTCTA
CAAAGATCGTTATGTTTATCGGCACTTTGCATCGGCCGCGCTCCCGATTCCGGAAGTGCTTGACATTGGG
GAATTTAGCGAGAGCCTGACCTATTGCATCTCCCGCCGTGCACAGGGTGTCACGTTGCAAGACCTGCCTG
AAACCGAACTGCCCGCTGTTCTGCAGCCGGTCGCGGAGGCCATGGATGCGATCGCTGCGGCCGATCTTAG
CCAGACGAGCGGGTTCGGCCCATTCGGACCGCAAGGAATCGGTCAATACACTACATGGCGTGATTTCATA
TGCGCGATTGCTGATCCCCATGTGTATCACTGGCAAACTGTGATGGACGACACCGTCAGTGCGTCCGTCG
CGCAGGCTCTCGATGAGCTGATGCTTTGGGCCGAGGACTGCCCCGAAGTCCGGCACCTCGTGCACGCGGA
TTTCGGCTCCAACAATGTCCTGACGGACAATGGCCGCATAACAGCGGTCATTGACTGGAGCGAGGCGATG
TTCGGGGATTCCCAATACGAGGTCGCCAACATCTTCTTCTGGAGGCCGTGGTTGGCTTGTATGGAGCAGC
AGACGCGCTACTTCGAGCGGAGGCATCCGGAGCTTGCAGGATCGCCGCGGCTCCGGGCGTATATGCTCCG
CATTGGTCTTGACCAACTCTATCAGAGCTTGGTTGACGGCAATTTCGATGATGCAGCTTGGGCGCAGGGT
CGATGCGACGCAATCGTCCGATCCGGAGCCGGGACTGTCGGGCGTACACAAATCGCCCGCAGAAGCGCGG
CCGTCTGGACCGATGGCTGTGTAGAAGTACTCGCCGATAGTGGAAACCGACGCCCCAGCACTCGTCCGAG
GGCAAAGGAATAGAGTAGATGCCGACCGGGATCTATCGATGCGGCGGGTGTGGTGGTTACGCGTCGACAA
TCAACCTCTGGATTACAAAATTTGTGAAAGATTGACTGGTATTCTTAACTATGTTGCTCCTTTTACGCTA
TGTGGATACGCTGCTTTAATGCCTTTGTATCATGCTATTGCTTCCCGTATGGCTTTCATTTTCTCCTCCT
TGTATAAATCCTGGTTGCTGTCTCTTTATGAGGAGTTGTGGCCCGTTGTCAGGCAACGTGGCGTGGTGTG
CACTGTGTTTGCTGACGCAACCCCCACTGGTTGGGGCATTGCCACCACCTGTCAGCTCCTTTCCGGGACT
TTCGCTTTCCCCCTCCCTATTGCCACGGCGGAACTCATCGCCGCCTGCCTTGCCCGCTGCTGGACAGGGG
CTCGGCTGTTGGGCACTGACAATTCCGTGGTGTTGTCGGGGAAATCATCGTCCTTTCCTTGGCTGCTCGC
CTGTGTTGCCACCTGGATTCTGCGCGGGACGTCCTTCTGCTACGTCCCTTCGGCCCTCAATCCAGCGGAC
CTTCCTTCCCGCGGCCTGCTGCCGGCTCTGCGGCCTCTTCCGCGTCTTCGCCTTCGCCCTCAGACGAGTC
GGATCTCCCTTTGGGCCGCCTCCCCGCCTGGTACCTTTAAGACCAATGACTTACAAGGCAGCTGTAGATC
TTAGCCACTTTTTAAAAGAAAAGGGGGGACTGGAAGGGCTAATTCACTCCCAACGAAGATAAGATCTGCT
TTTTGCTTGTACTGGGTCTCTCTGGTTAGACCAGATCTGAGCCTGGGAGCTCTCTGGCTAACTAGGGAAC
CCACTGCTTAAGCCTCAATAAAGCTTGCCTTGAGTGCTTCAAGTAGTGTGTGCCCGTCTGTTGTGTGACT
CTGGTAACTAGAGATCCCTCAGACCCTTTTAGTCAGTGTGGAAAATCTCTAGCAGTAGTAGTTCATGTCA
TCTTATTATTCAGTATTTATAACTTGCAAAGAAATGAATATCAGAGAGTGAGAGGAACTTGTTTATTGCA
GCTTATAATGGTTACAAATAAAGCAATAGCATCACAAATTTCACAAATAAAGCATTTTTTTCACTGCATT
CTAGTTGTGGTTTGTCCAAACTCATCAATGTATCTTATCATGTCTGGCTCTAGCTATCCCGCCCCTAACT
CCGCCCATCCCGCCCCTAACTCCGCCCAGTTCCGCCCATTCTCCGCCCCATGGCTGACTAATTTTTTTTA
TTTATGCAGAGGCCGAGGCCGCCTCGGCCTCTGAGCTATTCCAGAAGTAGTGAGGAGGCTTTTTTGGAGG
CCTAGACTTTTGCAGAGACCAAATTCGTAATCATGTCATAGCTGTTTCCTGTGTGAAATTGTTATCCGCT
CACAATTCCACACAACATACGAGCCGGAAGCATAAAGTGTAAAGCCTGGGGTGCCTAATGAGTGAGCTAA
CTCACATTAATTGCGTTGCGCTCACTGCCCGCTTTCCAGTCGGGAAACCTGTCGTGCCAGCTGCATTAAT
GAATCGGCCAACGCGCGGGGAGAGGCGGTTTGCGTATTGGGCGCTCTTCCGCTTCCTCGCTCACTGACTC
GCTGCGCTCGGTCGTTCGGCTGCGGCGAGCGGTATCAGCTCACTCAAAGGCGGTAATACGGTTATCCACA
GAATCAGGGGATAACGCAGGAAAGAACATGTGAGCAAAAGGCCAGCAAAAGGCCAGGAACCGTAAAAAGG
CCGCGTTGCTGGCGTTTTTCCATAGGCTCCGCCCCCCTGACGAGCATCACAAAAATCGACGCTCAAGTCA
GAGGTGGCGAAACCCGACAGGACTATAAAGATACCAGGCGTTTCCCCCTGGAAGCTCCCTCGTGCGCTCT
CCTGTTCCGACCCTGCCGCTTACCGGATACCTGTCCGCCTTTCTCCCTTCGGGAAGCGTGGCGCTTTCTC
ATAGCTCACGCTGTAGGTATCTCAGTTCGGTGTAGGTCGTTCGCTCCAAGCTGGGCTGTGTGCACGAACC
CCCCGTTCAGCCCGACCGCTGCGCCTTATCCGGTAACTATCGTCTTGAGTCCAACCCGGTAAGACACGAC
TTATCGCCACTGGCAGCAGCCACTGGTAACAGGATTAGCAGAGCGAGGTATGTAGGCGGTGCTACAGAGT
TCTTGAAGTGGTGGCCTAACTACGGCTACACTAGAAGAACAGTATTTGGTATCTGCGCTCTGCTGAAGCC
AGTTACCTTCGGAAAAAGAGTTGGTAGCTCTTGATCCGGCAAACAAACCACCGCTGGTAGCGGTGGTTTT
TTTGTTTGCAAGCAGCAGATTACGCGCAGAAAAAAAGGATCTCAAGAAGATCCTTTGATCTTTTCTACGG
GGTCTGACGCTCAGTGGAACGAAAACTCACGTTAAGGGATTTTGGTCATGAGATTATCAAAAAGGATCTT
CACCTAGATCCTTTTAAATTAAAAATGAAGTTTTAAATCAATCTAAAGTATATATGAGTAAACTTGGTCT
GACAGTTACCAATGCTTAATCAGTGAGGCACCTATCTCAGCGATCTGTCTATTTCGTTCATCCATAGTTG
CCTGACTCCCCGTCGTGTAGATAACTACGATACGGGAGGGCTTACCATCTGGCCCCAGTGCTGCAATGAT
ACCGCGAGACCCACGCTCACCGGCTCCAGATTTATCAGCAATAAACCAGCCAGCCGGAAGGGCCGAGCGC
AGAAGTGGTCCTGCAACTTTATCCGCCTCCATCCAGTCTATTAATTGTTGCCGGGAAGCTAGAGTAAGTA
GTTCGCCAGTTAATAGTTTGCGCAACGTTGTTGCCATTGCTACAGGCATCGTGGTGTCACGCTCGTCGTT
TGGTATGGCTTCATTCAGCTCCGGTTCCCAACGATCAAGGCGAGTTACATGATCCCCCATGTTGTGCAAA
AAAGCGGTTAGCTCCTTCGGTCCTCCGATCGTTGTCAGAAGTAAGTTGGCCGCAGTGTTATCACTCATGG
TTATGGCAGCACTGCATAATTCTCTTACTGTCATGCCATCCGTAAGATGCTTTTCTGTGACTGGTGAGTA
CTCAACCAAGTCATTCTGAGAATAGTGTATGCGGCGACCGAGTTGCTCTTGCCCGGCGTCAATACGGGAT
AATACCGCGCCACATAGCAGAACTTTAAAAGTGCTCATCATTGGAAAACGTTCTTCGGGGCGAAAACTCT
CAAGGATCTTACCGCTGTTGAGATCCAGTTCGATGTAACCCACTCGTGCACCCAACTGATCTTCAGCATC
TTTTACTTTCACCAGCGTTTCTGGGTGAGCAAAAACAGGAAGGCAAAATGCCGCAAAAAAGGGAATAAGG
GCGACACGGAAATGTTGAATACTCATACTCTTCCTTTTTCAATATTATTGAAGCATTTATCAGGGTTATT
GTCTCATGAGCGGATACATATTTGAATGTATTTAGAAAAATAAACAAATAGGGGTTCCGCGCACATTTCC
CCGAAAAGTGCCACCTGACGTCTAAGAAACCATTATTATCATGACATTAACCTATAAAAATAGGCGTATC
ACGAGGCCCTTTCGTCTCGCGCGTTTCGGTGATGACGGTGAAAACCTCTGACACATGCAGCTCCCGGAGA
CGGTCACAGCTTGTCTGTAAGCGGATGCCGGGAGCAGACAAGCCCGTCAGGGCGCGTCAGCGGGTGTTGG
CGGGTGTCGGGGCTGGCTTAACTATGCGGCATCAGAGCAGATTGTACTGAGAGTGCACCATATGCGGTGT
GAAATACCGCACAGATGCGTAAGGAGAAAATACCGCATCAGGCGCCATTCGCCATTCAGGCTGCGCAACT
GTTGGGAAGGGCGATCGGTGCGGGCCTCTTCGCTATTACGCCAGCTGGCGAAAGGGGGATGTGCTGCAAG
GCGATTAAGTTGGGTAACGCCAGGGTTTTCCCAGTCACGACGTTGTAAAACGACGGCCAGTGCCAAGCTG
Features (pLannotate 1.2.2; 30 found; start..end, strand, type, name):
      6..232     +  promoter       RSV promoter: Rous sarcoma virus enhancer/promoter
    233..413     +  LTR            5' LTR (truncated): truncated 5' long terminal repeat (LTR) from HIV-1
    460..585     +  misc_feature   HIV-1 Ψ: packaging signal of human immunodeficiency virus type 1
    569..907     +  CDS            HIV-1 gag (fragment): gag protein from human immunodeficiency virus 1; gag
   1078..1311    +  misc_feature   RRE: The Rev response element (RRE) of HIV-1 allows for Rev-dependent mRNA export from the nucleus to the cytoplasm.
   1688..1788    +  CDS            Rev (fragment): human immunodeficiency virus 1 (HIV-1) Rev protein; rev; enhances nuclear export of unspliced and incompletely spliced viral mRNAs
   1807..1923    +  misc_feature   cPPT/CTS: central polypurine tract and central termination sequence of HIV-1
   1936..2012    +  enhancer       CMV enhancer (fragment): human cytomegalovirus immediate early enhancer
   2013..2216    +  promoter       CMV promoter: human cytomegalovirus (CMV) immediate early promoter
   2299..3189    +  CDS            HaloTag®: modified bacterial dehalogenase that forms covalent bonds with chloroalkane derivatives
   3202..3222    +  CDS            TEV site: tobacco etch virus (TEV) protease recognition and cleavage site
   3259..3633    +  CDS            LC3B: human LC3 protein; MAP1LC3B; Atg8 family member found on autophagosomes
   3695..4024    +  promoter       SV40 promoter: SV40 enhancer and early promoter
   4098..5120    +  CDS            hph: KHYB_ECOLX - Experimental evidence at protein level: Swiss-Prot protein existence level 1. The aminoglycoside phosphotransferases achieve inactivation of their antibiotic substrates by phosphorylation. Only phosphorylates hygromycin and closely related compounds such as demethyl analogs and destomycin. From Escherichia coli.
   5151..5173    +  rep_origin     f1 ori (fragment): f1 bacteriophage origin of replication; arrow indicates direction of (+) strand synthesis
   5179..5767    +  misc_feature   WPRE: woodchuck hepatitis virus posttranscriptional regulatory element
   5762..5869    +  CDS            nef (fragment): NEF_SIVS4 - Experimental evidence at protein level: Swiss-Prot protein existence level 1. Interferes with TCR signaling from the cell membrane. Interacts with CD247/TCRZ (TCR zeta chain) and exert potent down- regulation of cell surface TCR/CD3 complexes. From Simian immunodeficiency virus (isolate F236/smH4) (SIV-sm) (Simian immunodeficiency virus sooty mangabey monkey).
   5894..6074    +  LTR            5' LTR (truncated): truncated 5' long terminal repeat (LTR) from HIV-1
   6146..6267    +  polyA_signal   SV40 poly(A) signal: SV40 polyadenylation signal
   6307..6442    +  rep_origin     SV40 ori: SV40 origin of replication
   6499..6515    -  protein_bind   lac operator: The lac repressor binds to the lac operator to inhibit transcription in E. coli. This inhibition can be relieved by adding lactose or isopropyl-β-D-thiogalactopyranoside (IPTG). lac repressor encoded by lacI
   6523..6553    -  promoter       lac promoter: promoter for the E. coli lac operon
   6568..6589    -  protein_bind   CAP binding site: CAP binding activates transcription in the presence of cAMP. E. coli catabolite activator protein
   6602..6694    -  CDS            lacI (fragment): lac repressor; lacI; The lac repressor binds to the lac operator to inhibit transcription in E. coli. This inhibition can be relieved by adding lactose or isopropyl-β-D-thiogalactopyranoside (IPTG).
   6877..7465    -  rep_origin     ori: high-copy-number ColE1/pMB1/pBR322/pUC origin of replication
   7636..8496    -  CDS            AmpR: β-lactamase; bla; confers resistance to ampicillin, carbenicillin, and related antibiotics
   8497..8601    -  promoter       AmpR promoter: bla
   8696..8731    +  CDS            rop (fragment): Rop protein, which maintains plasmids at low copy number; rop
   8833..8932    +  misc_feature   bom (fragment): basis of mobility region from pBR322
   8938..9092    -  CDS            lacZα (fragment): LacZα fragment of β-galactosidase; lacZ fragment
