[The description below was written by a language model from this plasmid's Addgene catalogue record and pLannotate feature annotations shown in this document.]
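Description:
pCDH1-CMV-HT-LC3-SV40-Hygro is an HIV-1-based lentiviral transfer plasmid of about 9.1 kb, built on the pCDH1-CMV-MCS-SV40-Hygro backbone, for stable expression of a HaloTag-LC3 fusion in mammalian cells. It is maintained in E. coli through a high-copy ColE1/pUC-type origin and an ampicillin resistance gene (β-lactamase). The viral portion begins with an RSV promoter fused to a truncated 5' LTR, which drives transcription of the genomic RNA in packaging cells. This is followed by the Ψ packaging signal with a gag fragment, the Rev response element for Rev-dependent nuclear export, and the cPPT/CTS. A WPRE sits downstream of the expression cassettes to enhance transcript expression. A second truncated LTR then closes the provirus, with an SV40 polyadenylation signal and SV40 origin lying outside it. The small fragments annotated as f1 ori, lacI, rop, bom, lacZα and nef appear to be backbone remnants or short similarity hits rather than functional parts.

The payload is human MAP1LC3B (LC3B), cloned between XbaI and BamHI sites under the CMV immediate-early promoter. HaloTag is fused to its N terminus through a TEV protease cleavage site. HaloTag is a modified bacterial dehalogenase that bonds covalently to chloroalkane ligands, so the LC3 fusion can be labelled with ligands chosen by the user. A separate SV40 promoter drives the hygromycin phosphotransferase gene, which allows hygromycin selection of transduced cells. The stated purpose is to monitor autophagosome closure, and the construct was deposited with a study of ESCRT recruitment during phagophore closure. LC3B is an Atg8 family member that associates with autophagosomal membranes, so the tagged protein serves as a reporter of these structures.
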