Addgene plasmid #182045: pCDH1-CMV-HT-LC3-SV40-Hygro
Purpose: Lentiviral expression vector encoding HaloTag-LC3 for monitoring autophagosome closure
Depositing lab: Hong-Gang Wang. Depositing organization: Pennsylvania State University, College of Medicine. Publication: VPS37A directs ESCRT recruitment for phagophore closure. Takahashi Y, Liang X, Hattori T, Tang Z, He H, Chen H, Liu X, Abraham T, Imamura-Kawasawa Y, Buchkovich NJ, Young MM, Wang HG. J Cell Biol. 2019 Oct 7;218(10):3336-3354. doi: 10.1083/jcb.201902170. Epub 2019 Sep 13. PubMed 31519728.
Backbone
  Vector backbone: pCDH1-CMV-MCS-SV40-Hygro
  Vector type: Mammalian Expression, Lentiviral
  Selectable markers: Hygromycin
Growth in bacteria
  Bacterial resistance: Ampicillin, 100 μg/mL
  Growth temperature: 37°C
  Growth strain: NEB Stable
  Copy number: High Copy
Gene/Insert
  Gene/Insert name: MAP1LC3B (alt name: LC3B)
  Species: H. sapiens (human)
  Insert size (bp): 378
  GenBank ID: NM_022818.5
  Entrez Gene: MAP1LC3B (a.k.a. ATG8F, LC3B, MAP1A/1BLC3, MAP1LC3B-a)
  Promoter: CMV
  Tag / fusion protein: HaloTag-TEV (N terminal on insert)
  Cloning method: Restriction Enzyme; 5′ cloning site XbaI (not destroyed); 3′ cloning site BamHI (not destroyed)
  Sequencing primers: 5′ GAA​GAT​TCT​AGA​ACC​ATG​GCA​GAA​ATC​GG; 3′ TAT​AGG​ATC​CCT​ACA​CTG​ACA​ATT​TCA​TCC​CG
Terms and licenses: Academic/Nonprofit Terms; Industry Terms: Not Available to Industry
How to cite: pCDH1-CMV-HT-LC3-SV40-Hygro was a gift from Hong-Gang Wang (Addgene plasmid # 182045 ; http://n2t.net/addgene:182045 ; RRID:Addgene_182045)
